>Addgene plasmid #26423 | pHDAdVenus-geo-TK | addgene partial sequence | sequence record 32634 | 26423 with BGH-rev
ACCGTAAAGCACGAGGAAGCGGTCAGCCCATTCGCCGCCNAGCTCTTCANCAATATCACGGGTAGCCAAC
GCTATGTCCTGATAGCGGTCCGCCACACCCAGCCGGCCACAGTCGATGAATCCAGAAAAGCGGCCATTTT
CCACCATGATATTCGGCAAGCAGGCATCGCCATGGGTCACGACGAGATCATCGCCGTCGGGCATGCGCGC
CTTGAGCCTGGCGAACAGTTCGGCTGGCGCGAGCCCCTGATGCTCTTCGTCCAGATCATCCTGATCGACA
AGACCGGCTTCCATCCGAGTACGTGCTCGCTCGATGCGATGTTTCGCTTGGTGGTCGAATGGGCAGGTAG
CCGGATCAAGCGTATGCAGCCGCCGCATTGCATCAGCCATGATGGATACTTTCTCGGCAGGAGCAAGGTG
AGATGACAGGAGATCCTGCCCCGGCACTTCGCCCAATAGCAGCCAGTCCCTTCCCGCTTCAGTGACAACG
TCGAGCACAGCTGCGCAAGGAACGCCCGTCGTGGCCAGCCACGATAGCCGCGCTGCCTCGTCCTGCAGTT
CATTCAGGGCACCGGACAGGTCGGTCTTGACAAAAAGAACCGGGCGCCCCTGCNCTGACAGCCGGAACAC
GGCGGCATCAGAGCAGCCGATTGTCTGGTTGGGCCCAGTCATA
