[The description below was written by a language model from this plasmid's Addgene catalogue record.]
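Description:
pHDAdVenus-geo-TK is a helper-dependent adenoviral (HDAd, "gutless") vector plasmid built on a pBluescript backbone of about 2.9 kb and carrying a very large insert of roughly 28.7 kb. It is maintained in E. coli as a high-copy plasmid under ampicillin selection. It is catalogued as a mammalian expression and adenoviral vector, with neomycin/G418 as the selectable marker in mammalian cells. Helper-dependent adenoviral vectors generally lack viral coding genes and rely on a helper virus to supply replication and packaging functions in trans. However, the record provides no feature table, so the positions of the inverted terminal repeats, packaging signal and any stuffer DNA are not documented here.

The payload comprises three cassettes. PGK-β-geo places the β-galactosidase/neomycin phosphotransferase fusion under the PGK promoter, combining lacZ reporter activity with G418 resistance for positive selection. HSV-TK is the herpes simplex virus thymidine kinase gene, commonly used for negative selection with nucleoside analogues such as ganciclovir; its promoter is not stated. CAG-Venus expresses the yellow fluorescent protein Venus from the strong CAG promoter, so transduced cells can be visualised directly. KpnI, SwaI and SalI sites are listed as retained at the 5′ cloning position.

The associated publication concerns transient gene expression and gene targeting in primate embryonic stem cells with HDAd vectors, which is consistent with this construct being used to monitor transduction and to select or counter-select cells. The depositor comments note that very little sequence was obtained for this plasmid and that its identity rests mainly on a diagnostic digest, so independent verification is advised.
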