Addgene plasmid #26423: pHDAdVenus-geo-TK
Depositing lab: Kohnosuke Mitani. Depositing organization: Saitama Medical University. Publication: Highly efficient transient gene expression and gene targeting in primate embryonic stem cells with helper-dependent adenoviral vectors. Suzuki K, Mitsui K, Aizawa E, Hasegawa K, Kawase E, Yamagishi T, Shimizu Y, Suemori H, Nakatsuji N, Mitani K. Proc Natl Acad Sci U S A. 2008 Sep 16. 105(37):13781-6. 10.1073/pnas.0806976105 PubMed 18768795.
Backbone
  Vector backbone: pBluescript
  Backbone size w/o insert (bp): 2880
  Vector type: Mammalian Expression, Adenoviral
  Selectable markers: Neomycin (select with G418)
Growth in bacteria
  Bacterial resistance: Ampicillin, 100 μg/mL
  Growth temperature: 37°C
  Growth strain: DH5alpha
  Copy number: High Copy
Gene/Insert
  Gene/Insert name: PGK-b-geo, HSV-TK, CAG-Venus
  Species: E. coli, HSV, jellyfish
  Insert size (bp): 28690
  Cloning method: Restriction Enzyme; 5′ cloning site KpnI, SwaI, SalI (not destroyed)
  Sequencing primers: 5′ n/a
Terms and licenses: Academic/Nonprofit Terms; Industry Terms: Not Available to Industry
Depositor comments: Note that Addgene was unable to obtain very much sequence for this plasmid, but our diagnostic digest (see Reviews) suggests that it is correct. We encourage users to do their own diagnostics.
How to cite: pHDAdVenus-geo-TK was a gift from Kohnosuke Mitani (Addgene plasmid # 26423 ; http://n2t.net/addgene:26423 ; RRID:Addgene_26423)
